Addgene plasmid #207101: SHLD1 N-terminal sgRNA
Purpose: pX330 based plasmid for expression of Cas9 and the ATGGCAGGACTATGGCAGCC sgRNA to target the SHLD1 locus.
Depositing lab: Jens Schmidt. Depositing organization: Michigan State University. Publication: Systematic analysis of the molecular and biophysical properties of key DNA damage response factors. Heyza JR, Mikhova M, Bahl A, Broadbent DG, Schmidt JC. Elife. 2023 Jun 21;12:e87086. doi: 10.7554/eLife.87086. PubMed 37341699.
Backbone
  Vector backbone: pX330 Addgene #42230
  Backbone size w/o insert (bp): 8484
  Vector type: Mammalian Expression
Growth in bacteria
  Bacterial resistance: Ampicillin, 100 μg/mL
  Growth temperature: 37°C
  Growth strain: DH5alpha
  Copy number: High Copy
Gene/Insert
  Gene/Insert name: ATGGCAGGACTATGGCAGCC
  Species: H. sapiens (human)
  Promoter: CMV and U6
  Cloning method: Restriction Enzyme; 5′ cloning site BbsI (unknown if destroyed); 3′ cloning site BbsI (unknown if destroyed)
  Sequencing primers: 5′ U6 forward
Terms and licenses: Academic/Nonprofit Terms; Industry Terms: Not Available to Industry
How to cite: SHLD1 N-terminal sgRNA was a gift from Jens Schmidt (Addgene plasmid # 207101 ; http://n2t.net/addgene:207101 ; RRID:Addgene_207101)
