[The description below was written by a language model from this plasmid's Addgene catalogue record and pLannotate feature annotations shown in this document.]
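Description:
SHLD1 N-terminal sgRNA is a mammalian expression plasmid built on the pX330 backbone, an all-in-one CRISPR vector that delivers both Streptococcus pyogenes Cas9 and a single guide RNA from one molecule. It is propagated in E. coli as a high-copy plasmid through a ColE1/pUC-type origin and selected with ampicillin via the β-lactamase gene. An f1 phage origin is also present, along with small annotated fragments of bom and rop that are backbone remnants. No mammalian selection marker is annotated, so the plasmid appears suited to transient transfection.

The payload consists of two expression units. A human U6 RNA polymerase III promoter drives a 20-nucleotide spacer directed at the human SHLD1 locus. The spacer was cloned between the BbsI sites and is fused to the S. pyogenes guide RNA scaffold; a second, partial scaffold fragment is annotated just downstream. The catalogue lists the second promoter as CMV, but the feature table shows a hybrid arrangement: a CMV enhancer joined to the chicken β-actin promoter and a hybrid intron. This drives the Cas9 coding sequence, which the annotation tool splits into contiguous N- and C-terminal portions. Cas9 is followed by a nucleoplasmin nuclear localization signal and a bovine growth hormone polyadenylation signal. A single AAV2 inverted terminal repeat lies after the cassette, which on its own would not support AAV packaging.

The name indicates that the guide targets the N-terminal region of SHLD1. The associated study characterised DNA damage response factors, but the record does not state the specific edit made or describe any donor template.
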