Features (pLannotate 1.2.2; 18 found; start..end, strand, type, name):
      6..246     +  promoter       U6 promoter: RNA polymerase III promoter for human U6 snRNA
    276..351     +  misc_RNA       gRNA scaffold: guide RNA scaffold for the Streptococcus pyogenes CRISPR/Cas9 system
    358..401     +  misc_RNA       gRNA scaffold (fragment): guide RNA scaffold for the Streptococcus pyogenes CRISPR/Cas9 system
    448..733     +  enhancer       CMV enhancer: human cytomegalovirus immediate early enhancer; contains an 18-bp deletion relative to the standard CMV enhancer
    735..1011    +  promoter       chicken β-actin promoter: No description available
   1012..1239    +  intron         hybrid intron: hybrid between chicken β-actin (CBA) and minute virus of mice (MMV) introns (Gray et al., 2011)
   1377..2978    +  CDS            Cas9(N): N-terminal portion of Streptococcus pyogenes Cas9 (Zetsche et al., 2015)
   2979..5477    +  CDS            Cas9(C): C-terminal portion of Streptococcus pyogenes Cas9 (Zetsche et al., 2015)
   5478..5525    +  CDS            nucleoplasmin NLS: bipartite nuclear localization signal from nucleoplasmin
   5559..5670    +  polyA_signal   bGH poly(A) signal: bovine growth hormone polyadenylation signal
   5775..5915    +  repeat_region  AAV2 ITR: inverted terminal repeat of adeno-associated virus serotype 2 inverted
   5920..5971    -  misc_feature   bom (fragment): basis of mobility region from pBR322
   5990..6445    +  rep_origin     f1 ori (sequence partly withheld): f1 bacteriophage origin of replication; arrow indicates direction of (+) strand synthesis
   6446..6495    -  misc_feature   bom (fragment): basis of mobility region from pBR322
   6597..6632    -  CDS            rop (fragment): Rop protein, which maintains plasmids at low copy number; rop
   6727..6831    +  promoter       AmpR promoter: bla
   6832..7692    +  CDS            AmpR: β-lactamase; bla; confers resistance to ampicillin, carbenicillin, and related antibiotics
   7863..8451    +  rep_origin     ori: high-copy-number ColE1/pMB1/pBR322/pUC origin of replication
>Addgene plasmid #207101 | SHLD1 N-terminal sgRNA | addgene full sequence | sequence record 432406 | Addgene NGS Result
CATGTGAGGGCCTATTTCCCATGATTCCTTCATATTTGCATATACGATACAAGGCTGTTAGAGAGATAAT
TGGAATTAATTTGACTGTAAACACAAAGATATTAGTACAAAATACGTGACGTAGAAAGTAATAATTTCTT
GGGTAGTTTGCAGTTTTAAAATTATGTTTTAAAATGGACTATCATATGCTTACCGTAACTTGAAAGTATT
TCGATTTCTTGGCTTTATATATCTTGTGGAAAGGACGAAACACCGATGGCAGGACTATGGCAGCCGTTTT
AGAGCTAGAAATAGCAAGTTAAAATAAGGCTAGTCCGTTATCAACTTGAAAAAGTGGCACCGAGTCGGTG
CTTTTTTGTTTTAGAGCTAGAAATAGCAAGTTAAAATAAGGCTAGTCCGTTTTTAGCGCGTGCGCCAATT
CTGCAGACAAATGGCTCTAGAGGTACCCGTTACATAACTTACGGTAAATGGCCCGCCTGGCTGACCGCCC
AACGACCCCCGCCCATTGACGTCAATAGTAACGCCAATAGGGACTTTCCATTGACGTCAATGGGTGGAGT
ATTTACGGTAAACTGCCCACTTGGCAGTACATCAAGTGTATCATATGCCAAGTACGCCCCCTATTGACGT
CAATGACGGTAAATGGCCCGCCTGGCATTGTGCCCAGTACATGACCTTATGGGACTTTCCTACTTGGCAG
TACATCTACGTATTAGTCATCGCTATTACCATGGTCGAGGTGAGCCCCACGTTCTGCTTCACTCTCCCCA
TCTCCCCCCCCTCCCCACCCCCAATTTTGTATTTATTTATTTTTTAATTATTTTGTGCAGCGATGGGGGC
GGGGGGGGGGGGGGGCGCGCGCCAGGCGGGGCGGGGCGGGGCGAGGGGCGGGGCGGGGCGAGGCGGAGAG
GTGCGGCGGCAGCCAATCAGAGCGGCGCGCTCCGAAAGTTTCCTTTTATGGCGAGGCGGCGGCGGCGGCG
GCCCTATAAAAAGCGAAGCGCGCGGCGGGCGGGAGTCGCTGCGCGCTGCCTTCGCCCCGTGCCCCGCTCC
GCCGCCGCCTCGCGCCGCCCGCCCCGGCTCTGACTGACCGCGTTACTCCCACAGGTGAGCGGGCGGGACG
GCCCTTCTCCTCCGGGCTGTAATTAGCTGAGCAAGAGGTAAGGGTTTAAGGGATGGTTGGTTGGTGGGGT
ATTAATGTTTAATTACCTGGAGCACCTGCCTGAAATCACTTTTTTTCAGGTTGGACCGGTGCCACCATGG
ACTATAAGGACCACGACGGAGACTACAAGGATCATGATATTGATTACAAAGACGATGACGATAAGATGGC
CCCAAAGAAGAAGCGGAAGGTCGGTATCCACGGAGTCCCAGCAGCCGACAAGAAGTACAGCATCGGCCTG
GACATCGGCACCAACTCTGTGGGCTGGGCCGTGATCACCGACGAGTACAAGGTGCCCAGCAAGAAATTCA
AGGTGCTGGGCAACACCGACCGGCACAGCATCAAGAAGAACCTGATCGGAGCCCTGCTGTTCGACAGCGG
CGAAACAGCCGAGGCCACCCGGCTGAAGAGAACCGCCAGAAGAAGATACACCAGACGGAAGAACCGGATC
TGCTATCTGCAAGAGATCTTCAGCAACGAGATGGCCAAGGTGGACGACAGCTTCTTCCACAGACTGGAAG
AGTCCTTCCTGGTGGAAGAGGATAAGAAGCACGAGCGGCACCCCATCTTCGGCAACATCGTGGACGAGGT
GGCCTACCACGAGAAGTACCCCACCATCTACCACCTGAGAAAGAAACTGGTGGACAGCACCGACAAGGCC
GACCTGCGGCTGATCTATCTGGCCCTGGCCCACATGATCAAGTTCCGGGGCCACTTCCTGATCGAGGGCG
ACCTGAACCCCGACAACAGCGACGTGGACAAGCTGTTCATCCAGCTGGTGCAGACCTACAACCAGCTGTT
CGAGGAAAACCCCATCAACGCCAGCGGCGTGGACGCCAAGGCCATCCTGTCTGCCAGACTGAGCAAGAGC
AGACGGCTGGAAAATCTGATCGCCCAGCTGCCCGGCGAGAAGAAGAATGGCCTGTTCGGAAACCTGATTG
CCCTGAGCCTGGGCCTGACCCCCAACTTCAAGAGCAACTTCGACCTGGCCGAGGATGCCAAACTGCAGCT
GAGCAAGGACACCTACGACGACGACCTGGACAACCTGCTGGCCCAGATCGGCGACCAGTACGCCGACCTG
TTTCTGGCCGCCAAGAACCTGTCCGACGCCATCCTGCTGAGCGACATCCTGAGAGTGAACACCGAGATCA
CCAAGGCCCCCCTGAGCGCCTCTATGATCAAGAGATACGACGAGCACCACCAGGACCTGACCCTGCTGAA
AGCTCTCGTGCGGCAGCAGCTGCCTGAGAAGTACAAAGAGATTTTCTTCGACCAGAGCAAGAACGGCTAC
GCCGGCTACATTGACGGCGGAGCCAGCCAGGAAGAGTTCTACAAGTTCATCAAGCCCATCCTGGAAAAGA
TGGACGGCACCGAGGAACTGCTCGTGAAGCTGAACAGAGAGGACCTGCTGCGGAAGCAGCGGACCTTCGA
CAACGGCAGCATCCCCCACCAGATCCACCTGGGAGAGCTGCACGCCATTCTGCGGCGGCAGGAAGATTTT
TACCCATTCCTGAAGGACAACCGGGAAAAGATCGAGAAGATCCTGACCTTCCGCATCCCCTACTACGTGG
GCCCTCTGGCCAGGGGAAACAGCAGATTCGCCTGGATGACCAGAAAGAGCGAGGAAACCATCACCCCCTG
GAACTTCGAGGAAGTGGTGGACAAGGGCGCTTCCGCCCAGAGCTTCATCGAGCGGATGACCAACTTCGAT
AAGAACCTGCCCAACGAGAAGGTGCTGCCCAAGCACAGCCTGCTGTACGAGTACTTCACCGTGTATAACG
AGCTGACCAAAGTGAAATACGTGACCGAGGGAATGAGAAAGCCCGCCTTCCTGAGCGGCGAGCAGAAAAA
GGCCATCGTGGACCTGCTGTTCAAGACCAACCGGAAAGTGACCGTGAAGCAGCTGAAAGAGGACTACTTC
AAGAAAATCGAGTGCTTCGACTCCGTGGAAATCTCCGGCGTGGAAGATCGGTTCAACGCCTCCCTGGGCA
CATACCACGATCTGCTGAAAATTATCAAGGACAAGGACTTCCTGGACAATGAGGAAAACGAGGACATTCT
GGAAGATATCGTGCTGACCCTGACACTGTTTGAGGACAGAGAGATGATCGAGGAACGGCTGAAAACCTAT
GCCCACCTGTTCGACGACAAAGTGATGAAGCAGCTGAAGCGGCGGAGATACACCGGCTGGGGCAGGCTGA
GCCGGAAGCTGATCAACGGCATCCGGGACAAGCAGTCCGGCAAGACAATCCTGGATTTCCTGAAGTCCGA
CGGCTTCGCCAACAGAAACTTCATGCAGCTGATCCACGACGACAGCCTGACCTTTAAAGAGGACATCCAG
AAAGCCCAGGTGTCCGGCCAGGGCGATAGCCTGCACGAGCACATTGCCAATCTGGCCGGCAGCCCCGCCA
TTAAGAAGGGCATCCTGCAGACAGTGAAGGTGGTGGACGAGCTCGTGAAAGTGATGGGCCGGCACAAGCC
CGAGAACATCGTGATCGAAATGGCCAGAGAGAACCAGACCACCCAGAAGGGACAGAAGAACAGCCGCGAG
AGAATGAAGCGGATCGAAGAGGGCATCAAAGAGCTGGGCAGCCAGATCCTGAAAGAACACCCCGTGGAAA
ACACCCAGCTGCAGAACGAGAAGCTGTACCTGTACTACCTGCAGAATGGGCGGGATATGTACGTGGACCA
GGAACTGGACATCAACCGGCTGTCCGACTACGATGTGGACCATATCGTGCCTCAGAGCTTTCTGAAGGAC
GACTCCATCGACAACAAGGTGCTGACCAGAAGCGACAAGAACCGGGGCAAGAGCGACAACGTGCCCTCCG
AAGAGGTCGTGAAGAAGATGAAGAACTACTGGCGGCAGCTGCTGAACGCCAAGCTGATTACCCAGAGAAA
GTTCGACAATCTGACCAAGGCCGAGAGAGGCGGCCTGAGCGAACTGGATAAGGCCGGCTTCATCAAGAGA
CAGCTGGTGGAAACCCGGCAGATCACAAAGCACGTGGCACAGATCCTGGACTCCCGGATGAACACTAAGT
ACGACGAGAATGACAAGCTGATCCGGGAAGTGAAAGTGATCACCCTGAAGTCCAAGCTGGTGTCCGATTT
CCGGAAGGATTTCCAGTTTTACAAAGTGCGCGAGATCAACAACTACCACCACGCCCACGACGCCTACCTG
AACGCCGTCGTGGGAACCGCCCTGATCAAAAAGTACCCTAAGCTGGAAAGCGAGTTCGTGTACGGCGACT
ACAAGGTGTACGACGTGCGGAAGATGATCGCCAAGAGCGAGCAGGAAATCGGCAAGGCTACCGCCAAGTA
CTTCTTCTACAGCAACATCATGAACTTTTTCAAGACCGAGATTACCCTGGCCAACGGCGAGATCCGGAAG
CGGCCTCTGATCGAGACAAACGGCGAAACCGGGGAGATCGTGTGGGATAAGGGCCGGGATTTTGCCACCG
TGCGGAAAGTGCTGAGCATGCCCCAAGTGAATATCGTGAAAAAGACCGAGGTGCAGACAGGCGGCTTCAG
CAAAGAGTCTATCCTGCCCAAGAGGAACAGCGATAAGCTGATCGCCAGAAAGAAGGACTGGGACCCTAAG
AAGTACGGCGGCTTCGACAGCCCCACCGTGGCCTATTCTGTGCTGGTGGTGGCCAAAGTGGAAAAGGGCA
AGTCCAAGAAACTGAAGAGTGTGAAAGAGCTGCTGGGGATCACCATCATGGAAAGAAGCAGCTTCGAGAA
GAATCCCATCGACTTTCTGGAAGCCAAGGGCTACAAAGAAGTGAAAAAGGACCTGATCATCAAGCTGCCT
AAGTACTCCCTGTTCGAGCTGGAAAACGGCCGGAAGAGAATGCTGGCCTCTGCCGGCGAACTGCAGAAGG
GAAACGAACTGGCCCTGCCCTCCAAATATGTGAACTTCCTGTACCTGGCCAGCCACTATGAGAAGCTGAA
GGGCTCCCCCGAGGATAATGAGCAGAAACAGCTGTTTGTGGAACAGCACAAGCACTACCTGGACGAGATC
ATCGAGCAGATCAGCGAGTTCTCCAAGAGAGTGATCCTGGCCGACGCTAATCTGGACAAAGTGCTGTCCG
CCTACAACAAGCACCGGGATAAGCCCATCAGAGAGCAGGCCGAGAATATCATCCACCTGTTTACCCTGAC
CAATCTGGGAGCCCCTGCCGCCTTCAAGTACTTTGACACCACCATCGACCGGAAGAGGTACACCAGCACC
AAAGAGGTGCTGGACGCCACCCTGATCCACCAGAGCATCACCGGCCTGTACGAGACACGGATCGACCTGT
CTCAGCTGGGAGGCGACAAAAGGCCGGCGGCCACGAAAAAGGCCGGCCAGGCAAAAAAGAAAAAGTAAGA
ATTCCTAGAGCTCGCTGATCAGCCTCGACTGTGCCTTCTAGTTGCCAGCCATCTGTTGTTTGCCCCTCCC
CCGTGCCTTCCTTGACCCTGGAAGGTGCCACTCCCACTGTCCTTTCCTAATAAAATGAGGAAATTGCATC
GCATTGTCTGAGTAGGTGTCATTCTATTCTGGGGGGTGGGGTGGGGCAGGACAGCAAGGGGGAGGATTGG
GAAGAGAATAGCAGGCATGCTGGGGAGCGGCCGCAGGAACCCCTAGTGATGGAGTTGGCCACTCCCTCTC
TGCGCGCTCGCTCGCTCACTGAGGCCGGGCGACCAAAGGTCGCCCGACGCCCGGGCTTTGCCCGGGCGGC
CTCAGTGAGCGAGCGAGCGCGCAGCTGCCTGCAGGGGCGCCTGATGCGGTATTTTCTCCTTACGCATCTG
TGCGGTATTTCACACCGCATA
[95 nt withheld, positions 5972-6066]
T
[46 nt withheld, positions 6068-6113]
C
[141 nt withheld, positions 6115-6255]
CCTTTGACGTTGGAGTCCACGTTCTTT
[37 nt withheld, positions 6283-6319]
ACTCTATCTCGGGCTATTCTTTTGATTTATAAGGGATTTTGCCGATTTCGGTCTATTGGTTAAAAAATGA
GCTGATTTAACAAAAATTTAACGCGAATTTTAACAAAATATTAACGTTTACAATTTTATGGTGCACTCTC
AGTACAATCTGCTCTGATGCCGCATAGTTAAGCCAGCCCCGACACCCGCCAACACCCGCTGACGCGCCCT
GACGGGCTTGTCTGCTCCCGGCATCCGCTTACAGACAAGCTGTGACCGTCTCCGGGAGCTGCATGTGTCA
GAGGTTTTCACCGTCATCACCGAAACGCGCGAGACGAAAGGGCCTCGTGATACGCCTATTTTTATAGGTT
AATGTCATGATAATAATGGTTTCTTAGACGTCAGGTGGCACTTTTCGGGGAAATGTGCGCGGAACCCCTA
TTTGTTTATTTTTCTAAATACATTCAAATATGTATCCGCTCATGAGACAATAACCCTGATAAATGCTTCA
ATAATATTGAAAAAGGAAGAGTATGAGTATTCAACATTTCCGTGTCGCCCTTATTCCCTTTTTTGCGGCA
TTTTGCCTTCCTGTTTTTGCTCACCCAGAAACGCTGGTGAAAGTAAAAGATGCTGAAGATCAGTTGGGTG
CACGAGTGGGTTACATCGAACTGGATCTCAACAGCGGTAAGATCCTTGAGAGTTTTCGCCCCGAAGAACG
TTTTCCAATGATGAGCACTTTTAAAGTTCTGCTATGTGGCGCGGTATTATCCCGTATTGACGCCGGGCAA
GAGCAACTCGGTCGCCGCATACACTATTCTCAGAATGACTTGGTTGAGTACTCACCAGTCACAGAAAAGC
ATCTTACGGATGGCATGACAGTAAGAGAATTATGCAGTGCTGCCATAACCATGAGTGATAACACTGCGGC
CAACTTACTTCTGACAACGATCGGAGGACCGAAGGAGCTAACCGCTTTTTTGCACAACATGGGGGATCAT
GTAACTCGCCTTGATCGTTGGGAACCGGAGCTGAATGAAGCCATACCAAACGACGAGCGTGACACCACGA
TGCCTGTAGCAATGGCAACAACGTTGCGCAAACTATTAACTGGCGAACTACTTACTCTAGCTTCCCGGCA
ACAATTAATAGACTGGATGGAGGCGGATAAAGTTGCAGGACCACTTCTGCGCTCGGCCCTTCCGGCTGGC
TGGTTTATTGCTGATAAATCTGGAGCCGGTGAGCGTGGAAGCCGCGGTATCATTGCAGCACTGGGGCCAG
ATGGTAAGCCCTCCCGTATCGTAGTTATCTACACGACGGGGAGTCAGGCAACTATGGATGAACGAAATAG
ACAGATCGCTGAGATAGGTGCCTCACTGATTAAGCATTGGTAACTGTCAGACCAAGTTTACTCATATATA
CTTTAGATTGATTTAAAACTTCATTTTTAATTTAAAAGGATCTAGGTGAAGATCCTTTTTGATAATCTCA
TGACCAAAATCCCTTAACGTGAGTTTTCGTTCCACTGAGCGTCAGACCCCGTAGAAAAGATCAAAGGATC
TTCTTGAGATCCTTTTTTTCTGCGCGTAATCTGCTGCTTGCAAACAAAAAAACCACCGCTACCAGCGGTG
GTTTGTTTGCCGGATCAAGAGCTACCAACTCTTTTTCCGAAGGTAACTGGCTTCAGCAGAGCGCAGATAC
CAAATACTGTTCTTCTAGTGTAGCCGTAGTTAGGCCACCACTTCAAGAACTCTGTAGCACCGCCTACATA
CCTCGCTCTGCTAATCCTGTTACCAGTGGCTGCTGCCAGTGGCGATAAGTCGTGTCTTACCGGGTTGGAC
TCAAGACGATAGTTACCGGATAAGGCGCAGCGGTCGGGCTGAACGGGGGGTTCGTGCACACAGCCCAGCT
TGGAGCGAACGACCTACACCGAACTGAGATACCTACAGCGTGAGCTATGAGAAAGCGCCACGCTTCCCGA
AGGGAGAAAGGCGGACAGGTATCCGGTAAGCGGCAGGGTCGGAACAGGAGAGCGCACGAGGGAGCTTCCA
GGGGGAAACGCCTGGTATCTTTATAGTCCTGTCGGGTTTCGCCACCTCTGACTTGAGCGTCGATTTTTGT
GATGCTCGTCAGGGGGGCGGAGCCTATGGAAAAACGCCAGCAACGCGGCCTTTTTACGGTTCCTGGCCTT
TTGCTGGCCTTTTGCTCA
